Addgene plasmid #106282: pHAGE-BFP
Purpose: A version of the pHAGE vector with BFP and dsRed expressed separated by an IRES. Note that dsRed is not expressed.
Depositing lab: Jay Shendure. Depositing organization: University of Washington. Publication: On the design of CRISPR-based single-cell molecular screens. Hill AJ, McFaline-Figueroa JL, Starita LM, Gasperini MJ, Matreyek KA, Packer J, Jackson D, Shendure J, Trapnell C. Nat Methods. 2018 Feb 19. pii: nmeth.4604. doi: 10.1038/nmeth.4604. PubMed 29457792.
Backbone
  Vector backbone: pHAGE
  Total vector size (bp): 8442
  Vector type: Mammalian Expression, Lentiviral, CRISPR
  Selectable markers: BFP
Growth in bacteria
  Bacterial resistance: Ampicillin, 100 μg/mL
  Growth temperature: 30°C
  Growth strain: NEB Stable
  Copy number: High Copy
Gene/Insert
  Gene/Insert name: CMV-BFP-IRES-DSRED(NOT-EXPRESSED)-WPRE-MCS
  Species: Synthetic
  Promoter: CMV
  Cloning method: Gibson Cloning
  Sequencing primers: 5′ CMV-F
Terms and licenses: Academic/Nonprofit Terms; Industry Terms: Not Available to Industry
How to cite: pHAGE-BFP was a gift from Jay Shendure (Addgene plasmid # 106282 ; http://n2t.net/addgene:106282 ; RRID:Addgene_106282)
