[The description below was written by a language model from this plasmid's Addgene catalogue record and pLannotate feature annotations shown in this document.]
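Description:
pHAGE-BFP is an HIV-1-derived lentiviral transfer vector of about 8.4 kb, built on the pHAGE backbone for mammalian expression and catalogued for use in CRISPR applications. In bacteria it is maintained through a high-copy ColE1/pUC-type origin and selected with ampicillin via the β-lactamase gene. Small remnants of lac regulatory elements, SV40 origin and SV40 poly(A) sequence are also annotated in the backbone.

The viral portion runs from a truncated 5' LTR through the Ψ packaging signal with a partial gag sequence, the Rev response element and the cPPT/CTS, to a U3-deleted 3' LTR. These elements allow the RNA genome to be packaged when helper functions are supplied in trans, exported in a Rev-dependent manner and efficiently imported into the nucleus of target cells, while the ΔU3 LTR makes the integrated provirus self-inactivating.

Between the cPPT and the 3' LTR sits a synthetic bicistronic cassette assembled by Gibson cloning. The CMV enhancer and promoter drive a blue fluorescent protein (annotated as EBFP), followed by an EMCV IRES and a DsRed-Express coding sequence, then a WPRE to boost transcript stability and expression. The insert name also indicates a multiple cloning site after the WPRE, although this is not annotated in the feature table. The depositor states explicitly that the DsRed is not expressed, so BFP is the only functional reporter and serves as the marker for identifying or sorting transduced cells. No guide RNA cassette or nuclease is annotated, and the record describes the plasmid simply as a BFP version of pHAGE, associated with work on the design of CRISPR-based single-cell screens.
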