Features (pLannotate 1.2.2; 25 found; start..end, strand, type, name):
    377..634     +  LTR            5' LTR (truncated): truncated 5' long terminal repeat (LTR) from HIV-1
    681..806     +  misc_feature   HIV-1 Ψ: packaging signal of human immunodeficiency virus type 1
    790..1128    +  CDS            HIV-1 gag (fragment): gag protein from human immunodeficiency virus 1; gag
   1303..1536    +  misc_feature   RRE: The Rev response element (RRE) of HIV-1 allows for Rev-dependent mRNA export from the nucleus to the cytoplasm.
   1913..2013    +  CDS            Rev (fragment): human immunodeficiency virus 1 (HIV-1) Rev protein; rev; enhances nuclear export of unspliced and incompletely spliced viral mRNAs
   2058..2175    +  misc_feature   cPPT/CTS: central polypurine tract and central termination sequence of HIV-1
   2227..2530    +  enhancer       CMV enhancer: human cytomegalovirus immediate early enhancer
   2531..2734    +  promoter       CMV promoter: human cytomegalovirus (CMV) immediate early promoter
   2805..3521    +  CDS            EBFP: EBFP is a basic (constitutively fluorescent) blue fluorescent protein published in 1998, derived from Aequorea victoria.
   3633..4095    +  misc_feature   IRES: internal ribosome entry site (IRES) of the encephalomyocarditis virus (EMCV)
   4115..4789    +  CDS            DsRed-Express: DsRed-Express is a basic (constitutively fluorescent) orange fluorescent protein published in 2002, derived from Discosoma sp.. It is reported to be a rapidly-maturing tetramer with low acid sensitivity.
   4809..5397    +  misc_feature   WPRE: woodchuck hepatitis virus posttranscriptional regulatory element
   5433..5498    +  CDS            nef (fragment): NEF_HV1Z2 - Experimental evidence at protein level: Swiss-Prot protein existence level 1. Extracellular Nef protein targets CD4(+) T-lymphocytes for apoptosis by interacting with CXCR4 surface receptors. From Human immunodeficiency virus type 1 group M subtype D (isolate Z2/CDC-Z34) (HIV-1).
   5500..5733    +  LTR            3' LTR (ΔU3): self-inactivating 3' long terminal repeat (LTR) from HIV-1
   5938..6042    +  promoter       AmpR promoter: bla
   6043..6903    +  CDS            AmpR: β-lactamase; bla; confers resistance to ampicillin, carbenicillin, and related antibiotics
   7074..7662    +  rep_origin     ori: high-copy-number ColE1/pMB1/pBR322/pUC origin of replication
   7845..7899    +  CDS            lacI (fragment): lac repressor; lacI; The lac repressor binds to the lac operator to inhibit transcription in E. coli. This inhibition can be relieved by adding lactose or isopropyl-β-D-thiogalactopyranoside (IPTG).
   7905..7998    +  rep_origin     SV40 ori (fragment): SV40 origin of replication
   8023..8060    +  CDS            lacI (fragment): lac repressor; lacI; The lac repressor binds to the lac operator to inhibit transcription in E. coli. This inhibition can be relieved by adding lactose or isopropyl-β-D-thiogalactopyranoside (IPTG).
   8073..8094    +  protein_bind   CAP binding site: CAP binding activates transcription in the presence of cAMP. E. coli catabolite activator protein
   8109..8139    +  promoter       lac promoter: promoter for the E. coli lac operon
   8147..8163    +  protein_bind   lac operator: The lac repressor binds to the lac operator to inhibit transcription in E. coli. This inhibition can be relieved by adding lactose or isopropyl-β-D-thiogalactopyranoside (IPTG). lac repressor encoded by lacI
   8197..8280    +  polyA_signal   SV40 poly(A) signal (fragment): SV40 polyadenylation signal
   8447..329     +  CDS            nef (fragment) (across the origin): NEF_HV1BR - Experimental evidence at protein level: Swiss-Prot protein existence level 1. Extracellular Nef protein targets CD4(+) T-lymphocytes for apoptosis by interacting with CXCR4 surface receptors (PubMed:14990729). From Human immunodeficiency virus type 1 group M subtype B (isolate BRU/LAI) (HIV-1).
>Addgene plasmid #106282 | pHAGE-BFP | addgene full sequence | sequence record 205458 | Addgene NGS Result
TGGAAGGGCTAATTCACTCCCAAAGAAGACAAGATATCCTTGATCTGTGGATCTACCACACACAAGGCTA
CTTCCCTGATTAGCAGAACTACACACCAGGGCCAGGGGTCAGATATCCACTGACCTTTGGATGGTGCTAC
AAGCTAGTACCAGTTGAGCCAGATAAGGTAGAAGAGGCCAATAAAGGAGAGAACACCAGCTTGTTACACC
CTGTGAGCCTGCATGGGATGGATGACCCGGAGAGAGAAGTGTTAGAGTGGAGGTTTGACAGCCGCCTAGC
ATTTCATCACGTGGCCCGAGAGCTGCATCCGGAGTACTTCAAGAACTGCTGATATCGAGCTTGCTACAAG
GGACTTTCCGCTGGGGACTTTCCAGGGAGGCGTGGCCTGGGCGGGACTGGGGAGTGGCGAGCCCTCAGAT
CCTGCATATAAGCAGCTGCTTTTTGCCTGTACTGGGTCTCTCTGGTTAGACCAGATCTGAGCCTGGGAGC
TCTCTGGCTAACTAGGGAACCCACTGCTTAAGCCTCAATAAAGCTTGCCTTGAGTGCTTCAAGTAGTGTG
TGCCCGTCTGTTGTGTGACTCTGGTAACTAGAGATCCCTCAGACCCTTTTAGTCAGTGTGGAAAATCTCT
AGCAGTGGCGCCCGAACAGGGACTTGAAAGCGAAAGGGAAACCAGAGGAGCTCTCTCGACGCAGGACTCG
GCTTGCTGAAGCGCGCACGGCAAGAGGCGAGGGGCGGCGACTGGTGAGTACGCCAAAAATTTTGACTAGC
GGAGGCTAGAAGGAGAGAGATGGGTGCGAGAGCGTCAGTATTAAGCGGGGGAGAATTAGATCGCGATGGG
AAAAAATTCGGTTAAGGCCAGGGGGAAAGAAAAAATATAAATTAAAACATATAGTATGGGCAAGCAGGGA
GCTAGAACGATTCGCAGTTAATCCTGGCCTGTTAGAAACATCAGAAGGCTGTAGACAAATACTGGGACAG
CTACAACCATCCCTTCAGACAGGATCAGAAGAACTTAGATCATTATATAATACAGTAGCAACCCTCTATT
GTGTGCATCAAAGGATAGAGATAAAAGACACCAAGGAAGCTTTAGACAAGATAGAGGAAGAGCAAAACAA
AAGTAAGACCACCGCACAGCAAGCGGCCGGCCGCTGATCTTCAGACCTGGAGGAGGAGATATGAGGGACA
ATTGGAGAAGTGAATTATATAAATATAAAGTAGTAAAAATTGAACCATTAGGAGTAGCACCCACCAAGGC
AAAGAGAAGAGTGGTGCAGAGAGAAAAAAGAGCAGTGGGAATAGGAGCTTTGTTCCTTGGGTTCTTGGGA
GCAGCAGGAAGCACTATGGGCGCAGCGTCAATGACGCTGACGGTACAGGCCAGACAATTATTGTCTGGTA
TAGTGCAGCAGCAGAACAATTTGCTGAGGGCTATTGAGGCGCAACAGCATCTGTTGCAACTCACAGTCTG
GGGCATCAAGCAGCTCCAGGCAAGAATCCTGGCTGTGGAAAGATACCTAAAGGATCAACAGCTCCTGGGG
ATTTGGGGTTGCTCTGGAAAACTCATTTGCACCACTGCTGTGCCTTGGAATGCTAGTTGGAGTAATAAAT
CTCTGGAACAGATTTGGAATCACACGACCTGGATGGAGTGGGACAGAGAAATTAACAATTACACAAGCTT
AATACACTCCTTAATTGAAGAATCGCAAAACCAGCAAGAAAAGAATGAACAAGAATTATTGGAATTAGAT
AAATGGGCAAGTTTGTGGAATTGGTTTAACATAACAAATTGGCTGTGGTATATAAAATTATTCATAATGA
TAGTAGGAGGCTTGGTAGGTTTAAGAATAGTTTTTGCTGTACTTTCTATAGTGAATAGAGTTAGGCAGGG
ATATTCACCATTATCGTTTCAGACCCACCTCCCAACCCCGAGGGGACCCGACAGGCCCGAAGGAATAGAA
GAAGAAGGTGGAGAGAGAGACAGAGACAGATCCATTCGATTAGTGAACGGATCTCGACGGTATCGCCGAA
TTCACAAATGGCAGTATTCATCCACAATTTTAAAAGAAAAGGGGGGATTGGGGGGTACAGTGCAGGGGAA
AGAATAGTAGACATAATAGCAACAGACATACAAACTAAAGAATTACAAAAACAAATTACAAAAATTCAAA
ATTTTCGGGTTTATTACAGGGACAGCAGAGATCCAGTTTGGACTAGTGGAGTTCCGCGTTACATAACTTA
CGGTAAATGGCCCGCCTGGCTGACCGCCCAACGACCCCCGCCCATTGACGTCAATAATGACGTATGTTCC
CATAGTAACGCCAATAGGGACTTTCCATTGACGTCAATGGGTGGAGTATTTACGGTAAACTGCCCACTTG
GCAGTACATCAAGTGTATCATATGCCAAGTACGCCCCCTATTGACGTCAATGACGGTAAATGGCCCGCCT
GGCATTATGCCCAGTACATGACCTTATGGGACTTTCCTACTTGGCAGTACATCTACGTATTAGTCATCGC
TATTACCATGGTGATGCGGTTTTGGCAGTACATCAATGGGCGTGGATAGCGGTTTGACTCACGGGGATTT
CCAAGTCTCCACCCCATTGACGTCAATGGGAGTTTGTTTTGGCACCAAAATCAACGGGACTTTCCAAAAT
GTCGTAACAACTCCGCCCCATTGACGCAAATGGGCGGTAGGCGTGTACGGTGGGAGGTCTATATAAGCAG
AGCTCGTTTAGTGAACCGTCAGATCGCCTGGAGACGCCATCCACGCTGTTTTGACCTCCATAGAAGACAC
CGGCATGGTGAGCAAGGGCGAGGAGCTGTTCACCGGGGTGGTGCCCATCCTGGTCGAGCTGGACGGCGAC
GTAAACGGCCACAAGTTCAGCGTGTCCGGCGAGGGCGAGGGCGATGCCACCTACGGCAAGCTGACCCTGA
AGTTCATCTGCACCACCGGCAAGCTGCCCGTGCCCTGGCCCACCCTCGTGACCACCCTGACCCACGGCGT
GCAGTGCTTCAGCCGCTACCCCGACCACATGAAGCAGCACGACTTCTTCAAGTCCGCCATGCCCGAAGGC
TACGTCCAGGAGCGCACCATCTTCTTCAAGGACGACGGCAACTACAAGACCCGCGCCGAGGTGAAGTTCG
AGGGCGACACCCTGGTGAACCGCATCGAGCTGAAGGGCATCGACTTCAAGGAGGACGGCAACATCCTGGG
GCACAAGCTGGAGTACAACTTTAACAGCCACAACGTCTATATCATGGCCGACAAGCAGAAGAACGGCATC
AAGGTGAACTTCAAGATCCGCCACAACATCGAGGACGGCAGCGTGCAGCTCGCCGACCACTACCAGCAGA
ACACCCCCATCGGCGACGGCCCCGTGCTGCTGCCCGACAACCACTACCTGAGCACCCAGTCCGCCCTGAG
CAAAGACCCCAACGAGAAGCGCGATCACATGGTCCTGCTGGAGTTCGTGACCGCCGCCGGGATCACTCTC
GGCATGGACGAGCTGTACAAGTAGGGATCCCTCCCCCCCCCCTAACGTTACTGGCCGAAGCCGCTTGGAA
TAAGGCCGGTGTGCGTTTGTCTATATGTTATTTTCCACCATATTGCCGTCTTTTGGCAATGTGAGGGCCC
GGAAACCTGGCCCTGTCTTCTTGACGAGCATTCCTAGGGGTCTTTCCCCTCTCGCCAAAGGAATGCAAGG
TCTGTTGAATGTCGTGAAGGAAGCAGTTCCTCTGGAAGCTTCTTGAAGACAAACAACGTCTGTAGCGACC
CTTTGCAGGCAGCGGAACCCCCCACCTGGCGACAGGTGCCTCTGCGGCCAAAAGCCACGTGTATAAGATA
CACCTGCAAAGGCGGCACAACCCCAGTGCCACGTTGTGAGTTGGATAGTTGTGGAAAGAGTCAAATGGCT
CTCCTCAAGCGTATTCAACAAGGGGCTGAAGGATGCCCAGAAGGTACCCCATTGTATGGGATCTGATCTG
GGGCCTCGGTGCACATGCTTTACATGTGTTTAGTCGAGGTTAAAAAAACGTCTAGGCCCCCCGAACCACG
GGGACGTGGTTTTCCTTTGAAAAACACGATGATAATATGGCCACAATGGCCGCCATGGCCTCCTCCGAGG
ACGTCATCAAGGAGTTCATGCGCTTCAAGGTGCGCATGGAGGGCTCCGTGAACGGCCACGAGTTCGAGAT
CGAGGGCGAGGGCGAGGGCCGCCCCTACGAGGGCACCCAGACCGCCAAGCTGAAGGTGACCAAGGGCGGC
CCCCTGCCCTTCGCCTGGGACATCCTGTCCCCCCAGTTCCAGTACGGCTCCAAGGTGTACGTGAAGCACC
CCGCCGACATCCCCGACTACAAGAAGCTGTCCTTCCCCGAGGGCTTCAAGTGGGAGCGCGTGATGAACTT
CGAGGACGGCGGCGTGGTGACCGTGACCCAGGACTCCTCCCTGCAGGACGGCTCCTTCATCTACAAGGTG
AAGTTCATCGGCGTGAACTTCCCCTCCGACGGCCCCGTAATGCAGAAGAAGACTATGGGCTGGGAGGCCT
CCACCGAGCGCCTGTATCCCCGCGACGGCGTGCTGAAGGGCGAGATCCACAAGGCCCTGAAGCTGAAGGA
CGGCGGCCACTACCTGGTGGAGTTCAAGTCCATCTACATGGCCAAGAAGCCCGTGCAGCTGCCCGGCTAC
TACTACGTGGACTCCAAGCTGGACATCACCTCCCACAACGAGGACTACACCATCGTGGAGCAGTACGAGC
GCGCCGAGGGCCGCCACCACCTGTTCCTGTAGGGATCCGATAGATCCTAATCAACCTCTGGATTACAAAA
TTTGTGAAAGATTGACTGGTATTCTTAACTATGTTGCTCCTTTTACGCTATGTGGATACGCTGCTTTAAT
GCCTTTGTATCATGCTATTGCTTCCCGTATGGCTTTCATTTTCTCCTCCTTGTATAAATCCTGGTTGCTG
TCTCTTTATGAGGAGTTGTGGCCCGTTGTCAGGCAACGTGGCGTGGTGTGCACTGTGTTTGCTGACGCAA
CCCCCACTGGTTGGGGCATTGCCACCACCTGTCAGCTCCTTTCCGGGACTTTCGCTTTCCCCCTCCCTAT
TGCCACGGCGGAACTCATCGCCGCCTGCCTTGCCCGCTGCTGGACAGGGGCTCGGCTGTTGGGCACTGAC
AATTCCGTGGTGTTGTCGGGGAAATCATCGTCCTTTCCTTGGCTGCTCGCCTGTGTTGCCACCTGGATTC
TGCGCGGGACGTCCTTCTGCTACGTCCCTTCGGCCCTCAATCCAGCGGACCTTCCTTCCCGCGGCCTGCT
GCCGGCTCTGCGGCCTCTTCCGCGTCTTCGCCTTCGCCCTCAGACGAGTCGGATCTCCCTTTGGGCCGCC
TCCCCGCCTGGGCGCGCCATAACAGCTAGCTGATGGCTCGAGCCTTTAAGACCAATGACTTACAAGGCAG
CTGTAGATCTTAGCCACTTTTTAAAAGAAAAGGGGGGACTGGAAGGGCTAATTCACTCCCAACGAAGACA
AGATCTGCTTTTTGCTTGTACTGGGTCTCTCTGGTTAGACCAGATCTGAGCCTGGGAGCTCTCTGGCTAA
CTAGGGAACCCACTGCTTAAGCCTCAATAAAGCTTGCCTTGAGTGCTTCAAGTAGTGTGTGCCCGTCTGT
TGTGTGACTCTGGTAACTAGAGATCCCTCAGACCCTTTTAGTCAGTGTGGAAAATCTCTAGCAGTAGTAG
TTCATGTCATCTTATTATTCAGTATTTATAACTTGCAAAGAAATGAATATCAGAGAGTGAGAGGCCCGGG
TTAATTAAGGAAAGGGCTAGATCATTCTTGAAGACGAAAGGGCCTCGTGATACGCCTATTTTTATAGGTT
AATGTCATGATAATAATGGTTTCTTAGACGTCAGGTGGCACTTTTCGGGGAAATGTGCGCGGAACCCCTA
TTTGTTTATTTTTCTAAATACATTCAAATATGTATCCGCTCATGAGACAATAACCCTGATAAATGCTTCA
ATAATATTGAAAAAGGAAGAGTATGAGTATTCAACATTTCCGTGTCGCCCTTATTCCCTTTTTTGCGGCA
TTTTGCCTTCCTGTTTTTGCTCACCCAGAAACGCTGGTGAAAGTAAAAGATGCTGAAGATCAGTTGGGTG
CACGAGTGGGTTACATCGAACTGGATCTCAACAGCGGTAAGATCCTTGAGAGTTTTCGCCCCGAAGAACG
TTTTCCAATGATGAGCACTTTTAAAGTTCTGCTATGTGGCGCGGTATTATCCCGTGTTGACGCCGGGCAA
GAGCAACTCGGTCGCCGCATACACTATTCTCAGAATGACTTGGTTGAGTACTCACCAGTCACAGAAAAGC
ATCTTACGGATGGCATGACAGTAAGAGAATTATGCAGTGCTGCCATAACCATGAGTGATAACACTGCGGC
CAACTTACTTCTGACAACGATCGGAGGACCGAAGGAGCTAACCGCTTTTTTGCACAACATGGGGGATCAT
GTAACTCGCCTTGATCGTTGGGAACCGGAGCTGAATGAAGCCATACCAAACGACGAGCGTGACACCACGA
TGCCTGTAGCAATGGCAACAACGTTGCGCAAACTATTAACTGGCGAACTACTTACTCTAGCTTCCCGGCA
ACAATTAATAGACTGGATGGAGGCGGATAAAGTTGCAGGACCACTTCTGCGCTCGGCCCTTCCGGCTGGC
TGGTTTATTGCTGATAAATCTGGAGCCGGTGAGCGTGGGTCTCGCGGTATCATTGCAGCACTGGGGCCAG
ATGGTAAGCCCTCCCGTATCGTAGTTATCTACACGACGGGGAGTCAGGCAACTATGGATGAACGAAATAG
ACAGATCGCTGAGATAGGTGCCTCACTGATTAAGCATTGGTAACTGTCAGACCAAGTTTACTCATATATA
CTTTAGATTGATTTAAAACTTCATTTTTAATTTAAAAGGATCTAGGTGAAGATCCTTTTTGATAATCTCA
TGACCAAAATCCCTTAACGTGAGTTTTCGTTCCACTGAGCGTCAGACCCCGTAGAAAAGATCAAAGGATC
TTCTTGAGATCCTTTTTTTCTGCGCGTAATCTGCTGCTTGCAAACAAAAAAACCACCGCTACCAGCGGTG
GTTTGTTTGCCGGATCAAGAGCTACCAACTCTTTTTCCGAAGGTAACTGGCTTCAGCAGAGCGCAGATAC
CAAATACTGTTCTTCTAGTGTAGCCGTAGTTAGGCCACCACTTCAAGAACTCTGTAGCACCGCCTACATA
CCTCGCTCTGCTAATCCTGTTACCAGTGGCTGCTGCCAGTGGCGATAAGTCGTGTCTTACCGGGTTGGAC
TCAAGACGATAGTTACCGGATAAGGCGCAGCGGTCGGGCTGAACGGGGGGTTCGTGCACACAGCCCAGCT
TGGAGCGAACGACCTACACCGAACTGAGATACCTACAGCGTGAGCTATGAGAAAGCGCCACGCTTCCCGA
AGGGAGAAAGGCGGACAGGTATCCGGTAAGCGGCAGGGTCGGAACAGGAGAGCGCACGAGGGAGCTTCCA
GGGGGAAACGCCTGGTATCTTTATAGTCCTGTCGGGTTTCGCCACCTCTGACTTGAGCGTCGATTTTTGT
GATGCTCGTCAGGGGGGCGGAGCCTATGGAAAAACGCCAGCAACGCGGCCTTTTTACGGTTCCTGGCCTT
TTGCTGGCCTTTTGCTCACATGTTCTTTCCTGCGTTATCCCCTGATTCTGTGGATAACCGTATTACCGCC
TTTGAGTGAGCTGATACCGCTCGCCGCAGCCGAACGACCGAGCGCAGCGAGTCAGTGAGCGAGGAAGCGG
AAGAGCGCCCAATACGCAAACCGCCTCTCCCCGCGCGTTGGCCGATTCATTAATGCAGCAAGCTCATGGC
TGACTAATTTTTTTTATTTATGCAGAGGCCGAGGCCGCCTCGGCCTCTGAGCTATTCCAGAAGTAGTGAG
GAGGCTTTTTTGGAGGCCTAGGCTTTTGCAAAAAGCTCCCCGTGGCACGACAGGTTTCCCGACTGGAAAG
CGGGCAGTGAGCGCAACGCAATTAATGTGAGTTAGCTCACTCATTAGGCACCCCAGGCTTTACACTTTAT
GCTTCCGGCTCGTATGTTGTGTGGAATTGTGAGCGGATAACAATTTCACACAGGAAACAGCTATGACATG
ATTACGAATTTCACAAATAAAGCATTTTTTTCACTGCATTCTAGTTGTGGTTTGTCCAAACTCATCAATG
TATCTTATCATGTCTGGATCAACTGGATAACTCAAGCTAACCAAAATCATCCCAAACTTCCCACCCCATA
CCCTATTACCACTGCCAATTACCTGTGGTTTCATTTACTCTAAACCTGTGATTCCTCTGAATTATTTTCA
TTTTAAAGAAATTGTATTTGTTAAATATGTACTACAAACTTAGTAGT
